Addgene plasmid #69596: pBlueRIP.TfrOVA
Purpose: contains membrane bound form of ovalbumin (OVA) cDNA in pBlueRIP (used to generate RIP-mOVA mice)
Depositing lab: Francis R. Carbone. Depositing organization: Monash University. Publication: Constitutive class I-restricted exogenous presentation of self antigens in vivo. Kurts C, Heath WR, Carbone FR, Allison J, Miller JF, Kosaka H. J Exp Med. 1996 Sep 1;184(3):923-30. PubMed 9064352.
Backbone
  Vector backbone: pBlueRIP
  Total vector size (bp): 6100
  Vector type: Mammalian Expression
Growth in bacteria
  Bacterial resistance: Ampicillin, 100 μg/mL
  Growth temperature: 37°C
  Growth strain: DH5alpha
  Copy number: Unknown
Gene/Insert
  Gene/Insert name: OVA (alt name: membrane bound form of ovalbumin (OVA))
  Species: G. gallus (chicken)
  Insert size (bp): 1900
  Entrez Gene: OVAL (a.k.a. OVA, SERPINB14)
  Promoter: rat insulin promoter (RIP)
  Tag / fusion protein: Transmembrane domain of Transferrin Receptor (TfR) (N terminal on insert)
  Cloning method: Restriction Enzyme; 5′ cloning site HindIII (not destroyed); 3′ cloning site HindIII (not destroyed)
  Sequencing primers: 5′ pBluescript-KS; 3′ SV40pA-R
Terms and licenses: Academic/Nonprofit Terms; Industry Terms: Not Available to Industry
Depositor comments: ApaI/NotI removes a 3.26 kb RIP/cOVA/polyA insert
How to cite: pBlueRIP.TfrOVA was a gift from Francis R. Carbone (Addgene plasmid # 69596 ; http://n2t.net/addgene:69596 ; RRID:Addgene_69596)
