[The description below was written by a language model from this plasmid's Addgene catalogue record and pLannotate feature annotations shown in this document.]
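Description:
pBlueRIP.TfrOVA is a pBluescript-derived mammalian expression and transgene construct of about 6 kb, built on the pBlueRIP backbone. It is propagated in E. coli through a high-copy ColE1/pUC origin and selected with ampicillin via the β-lactamase gene. It also keeps the usual pBluescript features: an f1 origin for single-stranded DNA production, remnants of the lac promoter/operator and lacZα region, and T3 and T7 phage promoters flanking the split multiple cloning site.

The payload is a membrane-bound form of chicken ovalbumin (OVA) cloned as a roughly 1.9 kb HindIII fragment. The feature table detects a fragment of the human transferrin receptor coding sequence running directly into an ovalbumin fragment, consistent with the catalogue entry of an N-terminal transferrin receptor transmembrane domain fused to OVA. This anchors the normally secreted antigen in the cell membrane. Expression is driven by the rat insulin promoter (RIP), which restricts transcription largely to insulin-producing pancreatic β cells. The promoter is not annotated in the feature table but presumably lies in the unannotated stretch between the upstream cloning site remnant and the fusion gene. Downstream, an SV40 cassette containing the small t antigen intron and the SV40 polyadenylation signal provides splicing and 3′ end processing; the short ARG4 promoter hit is probably a spurious match.

According to the depositor, ApaI/NotI digestion releases a 3.26 kb RIP/OVA/polyA fragment free of bacterial sequences. The construct was used to generate RIP-mOVA transgenic mice, in which OVA serves as a model tissue-restricted self antigen for studying antigen presentation.
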