Features (pLannotate 1.2.2; 20 found; start..end, strand, type, name):
     28..132     +  promoter       AmpR promoter: bla
    133..993     +  CDS            AmpR: β-lactamase; bla; confers resistance to ampicillin, carbenicillin, and related antibiotics
   1164..1752    +  rep_origin     ori: high-copy-number ColE1/pMB1/pBR322/pUC origin of replication
   1935..2027    +  CDS            lacI (fragment): lac repressor; lacI; The lac repressor binds to the lac operator to inhibit transcription in E. coli. This inhibition can be relieved by adding lactose or isopropyl-β-D-thiogalactopyranoside (IPTG).
   2040..2061    +  protein_bind   CAP binding site: CAP binding activates transcription in the presence of cAMP. E. coli catabolite activator protein
   2076..2106    +  promoter       lac promoter: promoter for the E. coli lac operon
   2114..2130    +  protein_bind   lac operator: The lac repressor binds to the lac operator to inhibit transcription in E. coli. This inhibition can be relieved by adding lactose or isopropyl-β-D-thiogalactopyranoside (IPTG). lac repressor encoded by lacI
   2175..2193    +  promoter       T3 promoter: promoter for bacteriophage T3 RNA polymerase
   2205..2279    -  misc_feature   MCS (fragment): pBluescript multiple cloning site
   3057..3428    +  CDS            TFRC (fragment): TFR1_HUMAN - Experimental evidence at protein level: Swiss-Prot protein existence level 1. (Microbial infection) Acts as a receptor for new-world arenaviruses: Guanarito, Junin and Machupo virus. From Homo sapiens (Human).
   3406..4154    +  CDS            ovalbumin (fragment): chicken ovalbumin
   4815..4831    +  promoter       ARG4 promoter (fragment): S. cerevisiae ARG4
   4865..4940    +  CDS            small t antigen (fragment): SV40 (simian virus 40) small t antigen
   4942..5007    +  intron         small t intron: SV40 (simian virus 40) small t antigen intron
   5007..5144    +  CDS            large T antigen (fragment): large T antigen from SV40 (simian virus 40)
   5167..5301    +  polyA_signal   SV40 poly(A) signal: SV40 polyadenylation signal
   5297..5338    -  misc_feature   MCS (fragment): pBluescript multiple cloning site
   5347..5365    -  promoter       T7 promoter: promoter for bacteriophage T7 RNA polymerase
   5368..5525    +  CDS            lacZα (fragment): LacZα fragment of β-galactosidase; lacZ fragment
   5530..5985    +  rep_origin     f1 ori (sequence partly withheld): f1 bacteriophage origin of replication; arrow indicates direction of (+) strand synthesis
>Addgene plasmid #69596 | pBlueRIP.TfrOVA | depositor full sequence | sequence record 134005 | pBlueRIP.TfrOVA sequence 5985 bps
TCAGGTGGCACTTTTCGGGGAAATGTGCGCGGAACCCCTATTTGTTTATTTTTCTAAATACATTCAAATA
TGTATCCGCTCATGAGACAATAACCCTGATAAATGCTTCAATAATATTGAAAAAGGAAGAGTATGAGTAT
TCAACATTTCCGTGTCGCCCTTATTCCCTTTTTTGCGGCATTTTGCCTTCCTGTTTTTGCTCACCCAGAA
ACGCTGGTGAAAGTAAAAGATGCTGAAGATCAGTTGGGTGCACGAGTGGGTTACATCGAACTGGATCTCA
ACAGCGGTAAGATCCTTGAGAGTTTTCGCCCCGAAGAACGTTTTCCAATGATGAGCACTTTTAAAGTTCT
GCTATGTGGCGCGGTATTATCCCGTATTGACGCCGGGCAAGAGCAACTCGGTCGCCGCATACACTATTCT
CAGAATGACTTGGTTGAGTACTCACCAGTCACAGAAAAGCATCTTACGGATGGCATGACAGTAAGAGAAT
TATGCAGTGCTGCCATAAGCATGAGTGATAACACTGCGGCCAACTTACTTCTGACAACGATCGGAGGACC
GAAGGAGCTAACCGCTTTTTTTCACAACATGGGGGATCATGTAACTCGCCTTGATCGTTGGGAACCGGAG
CTGAATGAAGCCATACCAAACGACGAGCGTGACACCACGATGCCTGTAGCAATGGCAACAACGTTGCGCA
AACTATTAACTGGCGAACTACTTACTCTAGCTTCCCGGCAACAATTAATAGACTGGATGGAGGCGGATAA
AGTTGCAGGACCACTTCTGCGCTCGGCCCTTCCGGCTGGCTGGTTTATTGCTGATAAATCTGGAGCCGGT
GAGCGTGGGTCTCGCGGTATCATTGCAGCACTGGGGCCAGATGGTAAGCCCTCCCGTATCGTAGTTATCT
ACACGACGGGCAGTCAGGCAACTATGGATGAACGAAATAGACAGATCGCTGAGATAGGTGCCTCACTGAT
TAAGCATTGGTAACTGTCAGACCAAGTTTACTCATATATACTTTAGATTGATTTAAAACTTCATTTTTAA
TTTAAAAGGATCTAGGTGAAGATCCTTTTTGATAATCTCATGACCAAAATCCCTTAACGTGAGTTTTCGT
TCCACTGAGCGTCAGACCCCGTAGAAAAGATCAAAGGATCTTCTTGAGATCCTTTTTTTCTGCGCGTAAT
CTGCTGCTTGCAAACAAAAAAACCACCGCTACCAGCGGTGGTTTGTTTGCCGGATCAAGAGCTACCAACT
CTTTTTCCGAAGGTAACTGGCTTCAGCAGAGCGCAGATACCAAATACTGTCCTTCTAGTGTAGCCGTAGT
TAGGCCACCACTTCAAGAACTCTGTAGCACCGCCTACATACCTCGCTCTGCTAATCCTGTTACCAGTGGC
TGCTGCCAGTGGCGATAAGTCGTGTCTTACCGGGTTGGACTCAAGACGATAGTTACCGGATAAGGCGCAG
CGGTCGGGCTGAACGGGGGGTTCGTGCACACAGCCCAGCTTGGAGCGAACGACCTACACCGAACTGAGAT
ACCTACAGCGTGAGCATTGAGAAAGCGCCACGCTTCCCGAAGGGAGAAAGGCGGACAGGTATCCGGTAAG
CGGCAGGGTCGGAACAGGAGAGCGCACGAGGGAGCTTCCAGGGGGGAACGCCTGGTATCTTTATAGTCCT
GTCGGGTTTCGCCACCTCTGACTTGAGCGTCGATTTTTGTGATGCTCGTCAGGGGGGCCGAGCCTATGGA
AAAACGCCAGCAACGCGGCCTTTTTACGGTTCCTGGCCTTTTGCTGGCCTTTTGCTCACATGTTCTTTCC
TGCGTTATCCCCTGATTCTGTGGATAACCGTATTACCGCCTTTGAGTGAGCTGATACCGCTCGCCGCAGC
CGAACGACCGAGCGCAGCGAGTCAGTGAGCGAGGAAGCGGAAGAGCGCCCAATACGCAAACCGCCTCTCC
CCGCGCGTTGGCCGATTCATTAATGCAGCTGGCACGACAGGTTTCCCGACTGGAAAGCGGGCAGTGAGCG
CAACGCAATTAATGTGAGTTACCTCACTCATTAGGCACCCCAGGCTTTACACTTTATGCTTCCGGCTCCT
ATGTTGTGTGGAATTGTGAGCGGATAACAATTTCACACAGGAAACAGCTATGACCATGATTACGCCAAGC
TCGGAATTAACCCTCACTAAAGGGAACAAAAGCTGGTACCGGGCCCCCCCTCGAGGTCGACGGTATCGAT
AAGCAGCTTGATATCGAATTCCTGCAGCCCGGGGGATCCCCCAACCACTCCAAGTGGAGGCTGAGAAAGG
TTTTGTAGCTGGGTAGAGTATGTACTAAGAGATGGAGACAGCTGGCTCTGAGCTCTGAAGCAAGCACCTC
TTATGGAGAGTTGCTGACCTTCAGGTGCAAATCTAAGATACTACAGGAGAATACACCATGGGGCTTCAGC
CCAGTTGACTCCCGAGTGGGCTATGGGTTTGTGGAAGGAGAGATAGAAGAGAAGGGACCTTTCTTCTTGA
ATTCTGCTTTCCTTCTACCTCTGAGGGTGAGCTGGGGTCTCAGCTGAGGTGAGGACACAGCTATCAGTGG
GAACTGTGAAACAACAGTTCAAGGGACAAAGTTACTAGGTCCCCCAACAACTGCAGCCTCCTGGGGAATG
ATGTGGAAAAATGCTCAGCCAAGGACAAAGAAGGCCTCACCCTCTCTGAGACAATGTCCCCTGCTGTGAA
CTGGTTCATCAGGCCACCCAGGAGCCCCTATTAAGACTCTAATTACCCTAAGGCTAAGTAGAGGTGTTGT
TGTCCAATGAGCACTTTCTGCAGACCTAGCACCAGGCAAGTGTTTGGAAACTGCAGCTTCAGCCCCTCTG
GCCATCTGCTGATCCACCCTTAATGGGACAAACAGCAAAGTCCAGGGGTCAGGGGGGGGGTGCTTTGGAC
TATAAAGCTAGTGGGGATTCAGTAACCCCCAGCCCTAACTCTAGCAAGCTTGAATTCCATCGGGTGGCGG
CTCGGGACGGAGGACGCGCTAGTGTTCTTCTGTGTGGCAGTTCAGAATGATGGATCAAGCTAGATCAGCA
TTCTCTAACTTGTTTGGTGGAGAACCATTGTCATATACCCGGTTCAGCCTGGCTCGGCAAGTAGATGGCG
ATAACAGTCATGTGGAGATGAAACTTGCTGTAGATGAAGAAGAAAATGCTGACAATAACACAAAGGCCAA
TGTCACAAAACCAAAAAGGTGTAGTGGAAGTATCTGCTATGGGACTATTGCTGTGATCGTCTTTTTCTTG
ATTGGATTTATGATTGGCTACTTGGGCTATTGTAAAGGGGTAGAACCAAAAACTGAGTGTGAGAGACTGG
CAGGAACCGAGTCTCCAGTGAGGGAGGAGCCAGGAGAGGACTTCCCTGCAGATCAAGCCAGAGAGCTCAT
CAATTCCTGGGTAGAAAGTCAGACAAATGGAATTATCAGAAATGTCCTTCAGCCAAGCTCCGTGGATTCT
CAAACTGCAATGGTTCTGGTTAATGCCATTGTCTTCAAAGGACTGTGGGAGAAAACATTTAAGGATGAAG
ACACACAAGCAATGCCTTTCAGAGTGACTGAGCAAGAAAGCAAACCTGTGCAGATGATGTACCAGATTGG
TTTATTTAGAGTGGCATCAATGGCTTCTGAGAAAATGAAGATCCTGGAGCTTCCATTTGCCAGTGGGACA
ATGAGCATGTTGGTGCTGTTGCCTGATGAAGTCTCAGGCCTTGAGCAGCTTGAGAGTATAATCAACTTTG
AAAAACTGACTGAATGGACCAGTTCTAATGTTATGGAAGAGAGGAAGATCAAAGTGTACTTACCTCGCAT
GAAGATGGAGGAAAAATACAACCTCACATCTGTCTTAATGGCTATGGGCATTACTGACGTGTTTAGCTCT
TCAGCCAATCTGTCTGGCATCTCCTCAGCAGAGAGCCTGAAGATATCTCAAGCTGTCCATGCAGCACATG
CAGAAATCAATGAAGCAGGCAGAGAGGTGGTAGGGTCAGCAGAGGCTGGAGTGGATGCTGCAAGCGTCTC
TGAAGAATTTAGGGCTGACCATCCATTCCTCTTCTGTATCAAGCACATCGCAACCAACGCCGTTCTCTTC
TTTGGCAGATGTGTTTCCCCTTAAAAGAAGAAAGCTGAAAAACTCTGTCCCTTCCAACAAGACCCAGAGC
ACTGTAGTATCAGGGGTAAAATGAAAAGTATGTTATCTGCTGCATCCAGACTTCATAAAAGCTGGAGCTT
AATCTAGAAAAAAAATCAGAAAGAAATTACACTGTGAGAACAGGTGCAATTCACTTTTCCTTTACACAGA
GTAATACTGGTAACTCATGGATGAAGGCTTAAGGGAATGAAATTGGACTCACAGTACTGAGTCATCACAC
TGAAAAATGCAACCTGATACATCAGCAGAAGGTTTATGGGGGAAAAATGCAGCCTTCCAATTAAGCCAGA
TATCTGTATGACCAAGCTGCTCCAGAATTAGTCACTCAAAATCTCTCAGATTAAATTATCAACTGTCACC
AACCATTCCTATGCTGACAAGGCAATTGCTTGTTCTCTGTGTTCCTGATACTACAAGGCTCTTCCTGACT
TCCTAAAGATGCATTATAAAAATCTTATAATTCACATTTCTCCCTAAACTTTGACTCAATCATGGTATGT
TGGCAAATATGGTATATTACTATTCAAATTGTTTTCCTTGTACCCATATGTAATGGGTCTTGTGAATGTG
CTCTTTTGTTCCTTTAATCATAATAAAAACATGTTTAAGCAAAAAAAAAAAAAAAAAAAAAAAAAAAAGG
AATTCGCCCATGGGCGCCCCAGATCCAAGCTTGGGATCTTTGTGAAGGAACCTTACTTCTGTGGTGTGAC
ATAATTGGACCAAACTACCTACAGAGATTTAAAGCTCTAAGGTAAATATAAAATTTTTAAGTGTATAATG
TGTTAAACTACTGATTCTAATTGTTTGTGTATTTTAGATTCACAGTCCCAAGGCTCATTTCAGGCCCCTC
AGTCCTCACAGTCTGTTCATGATCATAATCAGCCATACCACATTTGTAGAGGTTTTACTTGCTTTAAAAA
ACCTCCCACACCTCCCCCTGAACCTGAAACATAAAATGAATGCAATTGTTGTTGTTAACTTGTTTATTGC
AGCTTATAATGGTTACAAATAAAGCAATAGCATCACAAATTTCACAAATAAAGCATTTTTTTCACTGCAT
TCTAGTTGTGGTTTGTCCAAACTCATCAATGTATCTTATCATGTCTGGATCCACTAGTTCTAGAGCGGCC
GCCACCGCGGTGGAGCTCCAATTCGCCCTATAGTGAGTCGTATTACAATTCACTGGCCGTCGTTTTACAA
CGTCGTGACTGGGAAAACCCTGGCGTTACCCAACTTAATCGCCTTGCAGCACATCCCCCCTTCGCCAGCT
GGCGTAATAGCGAAGAGGCCCGCACCGATCGCCCTTCCCAACAGTTGCGTAGCCTGAATGGCGAATGGG
[124 nt withheld, positions 5530-5653]
C
[91 nt withheld, positions 5655-5745]
A
[49 nt withheld, positions 5747-5795]
CCTTTGACGTTGGAGTCCACGTTCTTT
[37 nt withheld, positions 5823-5859]
ACCCTATCTCGGTCTATTCTTTTGATTTATAAGGGATTTTGCCGATTTCGGCCTATTGGTTAAAAAATGA
GCTGATTTAACAAAAATTTAACGCGAATTTTAACAAAATATTAACGTTTACAATTT
