>Addgene plasmid #69596 | pBlueRIP.TfrOVA | addgene partial sequence | sequence record 126352 | M13pUC-Fwd 5'-CCCAGTCACGACGTTGTAAAACG-3'
TGTAATACGACTCACTATAGGGCGAATTGGAGCTCCACCGCGGTGGCGGCCGCTCTAGAACTAGTGGATC
CAGACATGATAAGATACATTGATGAGTTTGGACAAACCACAACTAGAATGCAGTGAAAAAAATGCTTTAT
TTGTGAAATTTGTGATGCTATTGCTTTATTTGTAACCATTATAAGCTGCAATAAACAAGTTAACAACAAC
AATTGCATTCATTTTATGTTTCAGGTTCAGGGGGAGGTGTGGGAGGTTTTTTAAAGCAAGTAAAACCTCT
ACAAATGTGGTATGGCTGATTATGATCATGAACAGACTGTGAGGACTGAGGGGCCTGAAATGAGCCTTGG
GACTGTGAATCTAAAATACACAAACAATTAGAATCAGTAGTTTAACACATTATACACTTAAAAATTTTAT
ATTTACCTTAGAGCTTTAAATCTCTGTAGGTAGTTTGTCCAATTATGTCACACCACAGAAGTAAGGTTCC
TTCACAAAGATCCCAAGCTTGGATCTGGGGCGCCCATGGGCGAATTCCTTTTTTTTTTTTTTTTTTTTTT
TTTTTTGCTTAAACATGTTTTTATTATGATTAAAGGAACAAAAGAGCACATTCACAAGACCCATTACATA
TGGGTACAAGGAAAACAATTTGAATAGTAATATACCATATTTGCCAACATACCATGATTGAGTCAAAGTT
TAGGGAGAAATGTGAATTATAAGATTTTTATAATGCATCTTTAGGAAGTCAGGAAGAGCCTTGTAGTATC
AGGAACACAGAGAACAAGCAATTGCCTTGTCAGCATAGGAATGGTTGGTGACAGTTGATAATTTAATCTG
AGAGATTTTGAGTG
