>Addgene plasmid #69596 | pBlueRIP.TfrOVA | addgene partial sequence | sequence record 126353 | M13-Rev 5'-CAGGAAACAGCTATGACC-3'
GAATTAACCCTCACTAAAGGGAACAAAAGCTGGTACCGGGCCCCCCCTCGAGGTCGACGGTATCGATAAG
AGCTTGATATCGAATTCCTGCAGCCCGGGGGATCCCCCAACCACTCCAAGTGGAGGCTGAGAAAGGTTTT
GTAGCTGGGTAGAGTATGTACTAAGAGATGGAGACAGCTGGCTCTGAGCTCTGAAGCAAGCACCTCTTAT
GGAGAGTTGCTGACCTTCAGGTGCAAATCTAAGATACTACAGGAGAATACACCATGGGGCTTCAGCCCAG
TTGACTCCCGAGTGGGCTATGGGTTTGTGGAAGGAGAGATAGAAGAGAAGGGACCTTTCTTCTTGAATTC
TGCTTTCCTTCTACCTCTGAGGGTGAGCTGGGGTCTCAGCTGAGGTGAGGACACAGCTATCAGTGGGAAC
TGTGAAACAACAGTTCAAGGGACAAAGTTACTAGGTCCCCCAACAACTGCAGCCTCCTGGGGAATGATGT
GGAAAAATGCTCAGCCAAGGACAAAGAAGGCCTCACCCTCTCTGAGACAATGTCCCCTGCTGTGAACTGG
TTCATCAGGCCACCCAGGAGCCCCTATTAAGACTCTAATTACCCTAAGGCTAAGTAGAGGTGTTGTTGTC
CAATGAGCACTTTCTGCAGACCTAGCACCAGGCAAGTGTTTGGAAACTGCAGCTTCAGCCCCTCTGGCCA
TCTGCTGATCCACCCTTAATGGGACAAACAGCAAAGTCCAGGGGTCAGGGGGGGGGTGCTTTGGACTATA
AAGCTAGTGGGGATTCAGTAACCCCCAGCCCTAACTCTAGCAAGCTTGAATTCCATCGGGTGGCGGCTCG
