>Addgene plasmid #69596 | pBlueRIP.TfrOVA | addgene partial sequence | sequence record 126354 | Plk1_FOR_1 5'-CGAGGTGCTGAGCAAGAAAG-3'
GATGTACCAGATTGGTTTATTTAGAGTGGCATCAATGGCTTCTGAGAAAATGAAGATCCTGGAGCTTCCA
TTTGCCAGTGGGACAATGAGCATGTTGGTGCTGTTGCCTGATGAAGTCTCAGGCCTTGAGCAGCTTGAGA
GTATAATCAACTTTGAAAAACTGACTGAATGGACCAGTTCTAATGTTATGGAAGAGAGGAAGATCAAAGT
GTACTTACCTCGCATGAAGATGGAGGAAAAATACAACCTCACATCTGTCTTAATGGCTATGGGCATTACT
GACGTGTTTAGCTCTTCAGCCAATCTGTCTGGCATCTCCTCAGCAGAGAGCCTGAAGATATCTCAAGCTG
TCCATGCAGCACATGCAGAAATCAATGAAGCAGGCAGAGAGGTGGTAGGGTCAGCAGAGGCTGGAGTGGA
TGCTGCAAGCGTCTCTGAAGAATTTAGGGCTGACCATCCATTCCTCTTCTGTATCAAGCACATCGCAACC
AACGCCGTTCTCTTCTTTGGCAGATGTGTTTCCCCTTAAAAAGAAGAAAGCTGAAAAACTCTGTCCCTTC
CAACAAGACCCAGAGCACTGTAGTATCAGGGGTAAAATGAAAAGTATGTTATCTGCTGCATCCAGACTTC
ATAAAAGCTGGAGCTTAATCTAGAAAAAAAATCAGAAAGAAATTACACTGTGAGAACAGGTGCAATTCAC
TTTTCCTTTACACAGAGTAATACTGGTAACTCATGGATGAAGGCTTAAGGGAATGAAATTGGACTCACAG
TACTGAGTCATCACACTGAAAAATGCAACCTGATACATCAGCAGAAGGTTTATGGGGGAAAAATGCAGCC
TTCCAATTAAGCCAGATATCTGTATGACCAAGCTGCTCCAGAATTAGTCACTCAAAATCTCTCAGATTAA
ATTATCAACTGTCACCAACCATTCCTATGCTGACAAGGCAATTGCTTGTTCTCTGTGTTCCTGATACTAC
AAGGCTCTTCCTGACTTCCTAAAGA
